LOCUS       Exported 2353 bp ds-DNA circular SYN 12-MAY-2021
DEFINITION  Provides the A. thaliana U6-1 RNA polIII promoter as a level 0
            GoldenBraid part.
ACCESSION   .
VERSION     .
KEYWORDS    pU6-1 (GB1204)
SOURCE      synthetic DNA construct
  ORGANISM  synthetic DNA construct
REFERENCE   1 (bases 1 to 2353)
  AUTHORS   Vazquez-Vilar M, Bernabe-Orts JM, Fernandez-Del-Carmen A, Ziarsolo
            P, Blanca J, Granell A, Orzaez D
  TITLE     A modular toolbox for gRNA-Cas9 genome engineering in plants based
            on the GoldenBraid standard.
  JOURNAL   Plant Methods. 2016 Feb 1;12:10. doi: 10.1186/s13007-016-0101-2.
            eCollection 2016.
  PUBMED    26839579
REFERENCE   2 (bases 1 to 2353)
  AUTHORS   .
  TITLE     Direct Submission
  JOURNAL   Exported May 12, 2021 from SnapGene Server 1.1.58
            http://www.snapgene.com
FEATURES             Location/Qualifiers
     source          1..2353
                     /organism="synthetic DNA construct"
                     /mol_type="other DNA"
     terminator      294..351
                     /label=his operon terminator
                     /note="This putative transcriptin terminator from the E.
                     coli his operon has a 2-bp deletion introduced during
                     synthesis. Its efficiency has not been determined."
     primer_bind     complement(375..392)
                     /label=L4440
                     /note="L4440 vector, forward primer"
     rep_origin      complement(546..1134)
                     /direction=LEFT
                     /label=ori
                     /note="high-copy-number ColE1/pMB1/pBR322/pUC origin of
                     replication"
     primer_bind     complement(626..645)
                     /label=pBR322ori-F
                     /note="pBR322 origin, forward primer"
     terminator      1317..1411
                     /label=lambda t0 terminator
                     /note="transcription terminator from phage lambda"
     CDS             complement(1432..2091)
                     /codon_start=1
                     /gene="cat"
                     /product="chloramphenicol acetyltransferase"
                     /label=CmR
                     /note="confers resistance to chloramphenicol"
                     /translation="MEKKITGYTTVDISQWHRKEHFEAFQSVAQCTYNQTVQLDITAFL
                     KTVKKNKHKFYPAFIHILARLMNAHPEFRMAMKDGELVIWDSVHPCYTVFHEQTETFSS
                     LWSEYHDDFRQFLHIYSQDVACYGENLAYFPKGFIENMFFVSANPWVSFTSFDLNVANM
                     DNFFAPVFTMGKYYTQGDKVLMPLAIQVHHAVCDGFHVGRMLNELQQYCDEWQGGA"
     primer_bind     2006..2025
                     /label=CAT-R
                     /note="Chloramphenicol resistance gene, reverse primer"
     primer_bind     2253..2271
                     /label=pBRforEco
                     /note="pBR322 vectors, upsteam of EcoRI site, forward
                     primer"
     terminator      2275..2318
                     /label=bacterial terminator
                     /note="putative bacterial transcription terminator"
     misc_feature    2321..2342
                     /label=BioBrick prefix
                     /note="BioBrick prefix for parts that do not start with
                     ""ATG"""
ORIGIN
        1 ctcgggaggt cattgtttta gttccaccac gattatattt gaaatttacg tgagtgtgag
       61 tgagacttgc ataagaaaat aaaatcttta gttgggaaaa aattcaataa tataaatggg
      121 cttgagaagg aagcgaggga taggcctttt tctaaaatag gcccatttaa gctattaaca
      181 atcttcaaaa gtaccacagc gcttaggtaa agaaagcagc tgagtttata tatggttaga
      241 gtcgaagtag tgattgtgag accactcatc gcgactagta gcggccgctg cagtccggca
      301 aaaaagggca aggtgtcacc accctgccct ttttctttaa aaccgaaaag attacttcgc
      361 gttatgcagg cttcctcgct cactgactcg ctgcgctcgg tcgttcggct gcggcgagcg
      421 gtatcagctc actcaaaggc ggtaatacgg ttatccacag aatcagggga taacgcagga
      481 aagaacatgt gagcaaaagg ccagcaaaag gccaggaacc gtaaaaaggc cgcgttgctg
      541 gcgtttttcc acaggctccg cccccctgac gagcatcaca aaaatcgacg ctcaagtcag
      601 aggtggcgaa acccgacagg actataaaga taccaggcgt ttccccctgg aagctccctc
      661 gtgcgctctc ctgttccgac cctgccgctt accggatacc tgtccgcctt tctcccttcg
      721 ggaagcgtgg cgctttctca tagctcacgc tgtaggtatc tcagttcggt gtaggtcgtt
      781 cgctccaagc tgggctgtgt gcacgaaccc cccgttcagc ccgaccgctg cgccttatcc
      841 ggtaactatc gtcttgagtc caacccggta agacacgact tatcgccact ggcagcagcc
      901 actggtaaca ggattagcag agcgaggtat gtaggcggtg ctacagagtt cttgaagtgg
      961 tggcctaact acggctacac tagaagaaca gtatttggta tctgcgctct gctgaagcca
     1021 gttaccttcg gaaaaagagt tggtagctct tgatccggca aacaaaccac cgctggtagc
     1081 ggtggttttt ttgtttgcaa gcagcagatt acgcgcagaa aaaaaggatc tcaagaagat
     1141 cctttgatct tttctacggg gtctgacgct cagtggaacg aaaactcacg ttaagggatt
     1201 ttggtcatga gattatcaaa aaggatcttc acctagatcc ttttaaatta aaaatgaagt
     1261 tttaaatcaa tctaaagtat atatgagtaa acttggtctg acagctcgag gcttggattc
     1321 tcaccaataa aaaacgcccg gcggcaaccg agcgttctga acaaatccag atggagttct
     1381 gaggtcatta ctggatctat caacaggagt ccaagcgagc tcgatatcaa attacgcccc
     1441 gccctgccac tcgtcgcagt actgttgtaa ttcattaagc attctgccga catggaagcc
     1501 atcacaaacg gcatgatgaa cctgaatcgc cagcggcatc agcaccttgt cgccttgcgt
     1561 ataatatttg cccatggtga aaacgggggc gaagaagttg tccatattgg ccacgtttaa
     1621 atcaaaactg gtgaaactca cccagggatt ggctgatacg aaaaacatat tctcaataaa
     1681 ccctttaggg aaataggcca ggttttcacc gtaacacgcc acatcttgcg aatatatgtg
     1741 tagaaactgc cggaaatcgt cgtggtattc actccagagt gatgaaaacg tttcagtttg
     1801 ctcatggaaa acggtgtaac aagggtgaac actatcccat atcaccagct caccgtcttt
     1861 cattgccata cgaaattccg gatgagcatt catcaggcgg gcaagaatgt gaataaaggc
     1921 cggataaaac ttgtgcttat ttttctttac ggtctttaaa aaggccgtaa tatccagctg
     1981 aacggtctgg ttataggtac attgagcaac tgactgaaat gcctcaaaat gttctttacg
     2041 atgccattgg gatatatcaa cggtggtata tccagtgatt tttttctcca ttttagcttc
     2101 cttagctcct gaaaatctcg ataactcaaa aaatacgccc ggtagtgatc ttatttcatt
     2161 atggtgaaag ttggaacctc ttacgtgccc gatcaactcg agtgccacct gacgtctaag
     2221 aaaccattat tatcatgaca ttaacctata aaaataggcg tatcacgagg cagaatttca
     2281 gataaaaaaa atccttagct ttcgctaagg atgatttctg gaattcgcgg ccgcttctag
     2341 agcgatgagt ggt
//
