[The description below was written by a language model from this plasmid's Addgene catalogue record and the feature table of its GenBank file.]
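Description:
pU6-1 (GB1204) is a small (2,353 bp) level 0 part plasmid of the GoldenBraid modular cloning system. It holds the Arabidopsis thaliana U6-1 RNA polymerase III promoter as a standardized, reusable DNA element. The backbone is pUPD2, a self-made domestication vector derived from the BioBrick assembly plasmid pSB1C3. It is propagated in E. coli from a high-copy ColE1/pMB1-type origin and selected with chloramphenicol through the cat gene (CmR). The annotated backbone features also include several bacterial transcription terminators (a his operon terminator, the lambda t0 terminator and a further putative terminator). These lie around the resistance gene and the cloning region, where such terminators typically insulate against read-through transcription. A remnant BioBrick prefix reflects the pSB1C3 ancestry.

The payload is the 248 bp AtU6-1 promoter, inserted via BsmBI sites that were destroyed during cloning, as is usual when a part is domesticated into a GoldenBraid entry vector. The feature table annotates only backbone elements, so the promoter itself is not marked. By elimination it should lie in the unannotated stretch at the start of the sequence, just after the BioBrick prefix. The plasmid carries no guide RNA scaffold, Cas9 gene or plant selection marker and is not a functional expression construct by itself. It serves as a building block that is combined with other level 0 parts in Type IIS restriction-ligation assemblies. U6 promoters drive Pol III transcription of small, uncapped, non-polyadenylated RNAs, so this part is intended to drive guide RNA expression in multipartite gRNA–Cas9 constructs for plant genome engineering.
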