Addgene plasmid #75405: pU6-1 (GB1204)
Purpose: Provides the A. thaliana U6-1 RNA polIII promoter as a level 0 GoldenBraid part
Depositing lab: Diego Orzaez. Depositing organization: Agencia Estatal Consejo Superior de Investigaciones Científicas, M.P. Publication: A modular toolbox for gRNA-Cas9 genome engineering in plants based on the GoldenBraid standard. Vazquez-Vilar M, Bernabe-Orts JM, Fernandez-Del-Carmen A, Ziarsolo P, Blanca J, Granell A, Orzaez D. Plant Methods. 2016 Feb 1;12:10. doi: 10.1186/s13007-016-0101-2. eCollection 2016. 101 PubMed 26839579.
Backbone
  Vector backbone: pUPD2
  Backbone manufacturer: self-made; derived from the BioBrick assembly plasmid pSB1C3
  Backbone size w/o insert (bp): 2105
  Total vector size (bp): 2353
  Vector type: Plant Expression, CRISPR, Synthetic Biology
Growth in bacteria
  Bacterial resistance: Chloramphenicol, 25 μg/mL
  Growth temperature: 37°C
  Growth strain: DH5alpha
  Copy number: High Copy
Gene/Insert
  Gene/Insert name: AtU6-1 promoter
  Species: A. thaliana (mustard weed)
  Insert size (bp): 248
  Cloning method: Restriction Enzyme; 5′ cloning site BsmBI (destroyed during cloning); 3′ cloning site BsmBI (destroyed during cloning)
  Sequencing primers: 5′ gctttcgctaaggatgatttctgg; 3′ cagggtggtgacaccttgcc
Terms and licenses: Academic/Nonprofit Terms; Industry Terms: Not Available to Industry
How to cite: pU6-1 (GB1204) was a gift from Diego Orzaez (Addgene plasmid # 75405 ; http://n2t.net/addgene:75405 ; RRID:Addgene_75405)
