>Addgene plasmid #75405 | pU6-1 (GB1204) | addgene partial sequence | sequence record 151808 | BB/S/F-suffix 5'-CTGCAGCGGCCGCTACTAGT-3'
TACTTCGACTCTAACCATATATAAACTCAGCTGCTTTCTTTACCTAAGCGCTGTGGTACTTTTGAAGATT
GTTAATAGCTTAAATGGGCCTATTTTAGAAAAAGGCCTATCCCTCGCTTCCTTCTCAAGCCCATTTATAT
TATTGAATTTTTTCCCAACTAAAGATTTTATTTTCTTATGCAAGTCTCACTCACACTCACGTAAATTTCA
AATATAATCGTGGTGGAACTAAAACAATGACCTCCCGAGACCACTCATCGCTCTAGAAGCGGCCGCGAAT
TCCAGAAATCATCCTTAGCGAAAGCTAAGGATTTTTTTTATCTGAAATTCTGCCTCGTGATACGCCTATT
TTTATAGGTTAATGTCATGATAATAATGGTTTCTTAGACGTCAGGTGGCACTCGAGTTGATCGGGCACGT
AAGAGGTTCCAACTTTCACCATAATGAAATAAGATCACTACCGGGCGTATTTTTTGAGTTATCGAGATTT
TCAGGAGCTAAGGAAGCTAAAATGGAGAAAAAAATCACTGGATATACCACCGTTGATATATCCCAATGGC
ATCGTAAAGAACATTTTGAGGCATTTCAGTCAGTTGCTCAATGTACCTATAACCAGACCGTTCAGCTGGA
TATTACGGCCTTTTTAAAGACCGTAAAGAAAAATAAGCACAAGTTTTATCCGGCCTTTATTCACATTCTT
GCCCGCCTGATGAATGCTCATCCGGAATTTCGTATGGCAATGAAAGACGGTGAGCTGGTGATATGGGATA
GTGTTCACCCTTGTTACACCGTTTTCCATGAGCAAACTGAAACGTTTTCATCACTCTGGAGTGAATACCA
CGACGATTTCCGGCAGTTTCTACACATATATTCGCAAGATGTGGCGTGTTACGGTGAAAACCTGGCCTAT
TTCCCTAAAGGGTTTATTGAGAATATGTTTTTCGTATCAGCCAATCCCTGGGTGAGTTTCACCAGTTTTG
ATTTAAACGTGGCCAATATGGACAACTTCTTCGCCCCCGTTTTCACCATGGGC
