>Addgene plasmid #75405 | pU6-1 (GB1204) | addgene partial sequence | sequence record 152469 | pBR322ori-F 5'-GGGAAACGCCTGGTATCTTT-3'
CTGACTTGAGCGTCGATTTTTGTGATGCTCGTCAGGGGGGCGGAGCCTGTGGAAAAACGCCAGCAACGCG
GCCTTTTTACGGTTCCTGGCCTTTTGCTGGCCTTTTGCTCACATGTTCTTTCCTGCGTTATCCCCTGATT
CTGTGGATAACCGTATTACCGCCTTTGAGTGAGCTGATACCGCTCGCCGCAGCCGAACGACCGAGCGCAG
CGAGTCAGTGAGCGAGGAAGCCTGCATAACGCGAAGTAATCTTTTCGGTTTTAAAGAAAAAGGGCAGGGT
GGTGACACCTTGCCCTTTTTTGCCGGACTGCAGCGGCCGCTACTAGTCGCGATGAGTGGTCTCACAATCA
CTACTTCGACTCTAACCATATATAAACTCAGCTGCTTTCTTTACCTAAGCGCTGTGGTACTTTTGAAGAT
TGTTAATAGCTTAAATGGGCCTATTTTAGAAAAAGGCCTATCCCTCGCTTCCTTCTCAAGCCCATTTATA
TTATTGAATTTTTTCCCAACTAAAGATTTTATTTTCTTATGCAAGTCTCACTCACACTCACGTAAATTTC
AAATATAATCGTGGTGGAACTAAAACAATGACCTCCCGAGACCACTCATCGCTCTAGAAGCGGCCGCGAA
TTCCAGAAATCATCCTTAGCGAAAGCTAAGGATTTTTTTTATCTGAAATTCTGCCTCGTGATACGCCTAT
TTTTATAGGTTAATGTCATGATAATAATGGTTTCTTAGACGTCAGGTGGCACTCGAGTTGATCGGGCACG
TAAGAGGTTCCAACTTTCACCATAATGAAATAAGATCACTACCGGGCGTATTTTTTGAGTTATCGAGATT
TTCAGGAGCTAAGGAAGCTAAAATGGAGAAAAAAATCACTGGATATACCACCGTTGATATATCCCAATGG
CATCGTAAAGAAC
